>Addgene plasmid #124527 | AlphaE | depositor full sequence | sequence record 257563 | AlphaE sequence 2811 bps
TAACGATATCGTCTCATGGCGGAGAGAGACCCCTGTTGACAATTAATCATCGGCATAGTATATCGGCATA
GTATAATACGACAAGGTGAGGAACTAAACCCAGGAGGCAGATCATGACCATGATTACGCCAAGCTATTTA
GGTGACACTATAGAATACTCAAGCTTGCATGCCTGCAGGTCGACTCTAGAGGATCCCCGGGTACCGAGCT
CGAATTCGCCCTATAGTGAGTCGTATTACAATTCACTGGCCGTCGTTTTACAACGTCGTGACTGGGAAAA
CCCTGGCGTTACCCAACTTAATCGCCTTGCAGCACATCCCCCTTTCGCCAGCTGGCGTAATAGCGAAGAG
GCCCGCACCGATCGCCCTTCCCAACAGTTGCGCAGCCTGAATGGCGAATGACGCCTGATGCGGTATTTTC
TCCTTACGCATCTGTGCGGTATTTCACACCGCATATGGTGCACTCTCAGTACAATCTGCTCTGATGCCGC
ATAGGGTCTCTCGCTTGAGACGATATCTGACACGGTTATCCACAGAATCAGGGGATAACGCAGGAAAGAA
CATGTGAGCAAAAGGCCAGCAAAAGGCCAGGAACCGTAAAAAGGCCGCGTTGCTGGCGTTTTTCCATAGG
CTCCGCCCCCCTGACGAGCATCACAAAAATCGACGCTCAAGTCAGAGGTGGCGAAACCCGACAGGACTAT
AAAGATACCAGGCGTTTCCCCCTGGAAGCTCCCTCGTGCGCTCTCCTGTTCCGACCCTGCCGCTTACCGG
ATACCTGTCCGCCTTTCTCCCTTCGGGAAGCGTGGCGCTTTCTCATAGCTCACGCTGTAGGTATCTCAGT
TCGGTGTAGGTCGTTCGCTCCAAGCTGGGCTGTGTGCACGAACCCCCCGTTCAGCCCGACCGCTGCGCCT
TATCCGGTAACTATCGTCTTGAGTCCAACCCGGTAAGACACGACTTATCGCCACTGGCAGCAGCCACTGG
TAACAGGATTAGCAGAGCGAGGTATGTAGGCGGTGCTACAGAGTTCTTGAAGTGGTGGCCTAACTACGGC
TACACTAGAAGAACAGTATTTGGTATCTGCGCTCTGCTGAAGCCAGTTACCTTCGGAAAAAGAGTTGGTA
GCTCTTGATCCGGCAAACAAACCACCGCTGGTAGCGGTGGTTTTTTTGTTTGCAAGCAGCAGATTACGCG
CAGAAAAAAAGGATCTCAAGAAGATCCTTTGATCTTTTCTACGGGGTCTGACGCTCAGTGGAACGAAAAC
TCACGTTAAGGGATTTTGGTCATGAGATTATCAAAAAGGATCTTCACCTAGATCCTTTTGTGATGATCGG
CACGTAAGAGGTTCCAACTTTCACCATAATGAAATAAGATCACTACCGGGCGTATTTTTTGAGTTATCGA
GATTTTCAGGAGCTAAGGAAGCTAAAATGAGCCATATTCAACGGGAAACGTCTTGCTCAAGGCCGCGATT
AAATTCCAACATGGATGCTGATTTATATGGGTATAAATGGGCTCGCGATAATGTCGGGCAATCAGGTGCG
ACAATCTACCGATTGTATGGGAAGCCCGATGCGCCAGAGTTGTTTCTGAAACATGGCAAAGGTAGCGTTG
CCAATGATGTTACAGATGAGATGGTCAGACTAAACTGGCTGACGGAATTTATGCCTCTTCCGACCATCAA
GCATTTTATCCGTACTCCTGATGATGCATGGTTACTCACCACTGCGATCCCAGGGAAAACAGCATTCCAG
GTATTAGAAGAATATCCTGATTCAGGTGAAAATATTGTTGATGCGCTGGCAGTGTTCCTGCGCCGGTTGC
ATTCGATTCCTGTTTGTAATTGTCCTTTTAACAGCGATCGCGTATTTCGACTCGCTCAGGCGCAATCACG
AATGAATAACGGTTTGGTTGATGCGAGTGATTTTGATGACGAGCGTAATGGCTGGCCTGTTGAACAAGTC
TGGAAAGAAATGCATAAACTTTTGCCATTCTCACCGGATTCAGTCGTCACTCATGGTGATTTCTCACTTG
ATAACCTTATTTTTGACGAGGGGAAATTAATAGGTTGTATTGATGTTGGACGAGTCGGAATCGCAGACCG
ATACCAGGATCTTGCCATCCTATGGAACTGCCTCGGTGAGTTTTCTCCTTCATTACAGAAACGGCTTTTT
CAAAAATATGGTATTGATAATCCTGATATGAATAAATTGCAGTTTCATTTGATGCTCGATGAGTTTTTCT
GATTTTTTTTAAGGCAGTTATTGGTGCCCTTAAACGCCTGGTTGCTACGCCTGAATAAGTGATAATAAGC
GGATGAATGGCAGAAATTCGATGATAAGCTGTCAAACATGATGT
[125 nt withheld, positions 2355-2479]
C
[91 nt withheld, positions 2481-2571]
AGGGTGATGGTTCACGTAGTGGGCCAGCGCCCTGATAGACGGTTTTTCGCCCTTTGACGTTGGAGTCCAC
GTTCTTT
[37 nt withheld, positions 2649-2685]
ACCCTATCTCGGTCTATTCTTTTGATTTATAAGGGATTTTGCCGATTTCGGCCTATTGGTTAAAAAATGA
GCTGATTTAACAAAAATTTAACGCGAATTTTAACAAAATATTAACGCTTACAATTT
Features (pLannotate 1.2.2; 11 found; start..end, strand, type, name):
     35..82      +  promoter       EM7 promoter: synthetic bacterial promoter&nbsp
    136..154     +  promoter       SP6 promoter: promoter for bacteriophage SP6 RNA polymerase
    161..217     -  misc_feature   MCS: pUC18/19 multiple cloning site
    220..238     -  promoter       T7 promoter: promoter for bacteriophage T7 RNA polymerase
    241..398     +  CDS            lacZα (fragment): LacZα fragment of β-galactosidase; lacZ fragment
    404..494     -  misc_feature   bom (fragment): basis of mobility region from pBR322
    621..1209    -  rep_origin     ori: high-copy-number ColE1/pMB1/pBR322/pUC origin of replication
   1324..1426    +  promoter       cat promoter: promoter of the E. coli cat gene encoding chloramphenicol acetyltransferase
   1427..2240    +  CDS            KanR (fragment): aminoglycoside phosphotransferase; aph(3')-Ia; confers resistance to kanamycin in bacteria or G418 (Geneticin®) in eukaryotes
   2328..2345    -  promoter       tet promoter (fragment): E. coli promoter for tetracycline efflux protein gene
   2356..2811    +  rep_origin     f1 ori (sequence partly withheld): f1 bacteriophage origin of replication; arrow indicates direction of (+) strand synthesis
