>Addgene plasmid #124527 | AlphaE | addgene full sequence | sequence record 272182 | Addgene NGS Result
[65 nt withheld, positions 1-65]
C
[91 nt withheld, positions 67-157]
AGGGTGATGGTTCACGTAGTGGGCCAGCGCCCTGATAGACGGTTTTTCGCCCTTTGACGTTGGAGTCCAC
GTTCTTT
[37 nt withheld, positions 235-271]
ACCCTATCTCGGTCTATTCTTTTGATTTATAAGGGATTTTGCCGATTTCGGCCTATTGGTTAAAAAATGA
GCTGATTTAACAAAAATTTAACGCGAATTTTAACAAAATATTAACGCTTACAATTTTAACGATATCGTCT
CATGGCGGAGAGAGACCCCTGTTGACAATTAATCATCGGCATAGTATATCGGCATAGTATAATACGACAA
GGTGAGGAACTAAACCCAGGAGGCAGATCATGACCATGATTACGCCAAGCTATTTAGGTGACACTATAGA
ATACTCAAGCTTGCATGCCTGCAGGTCGACTCTAGAGGATCCCCGGGTACCGAGCTCGAATTCGCCCTAT
AGTGAGTCGTATTACAATTCACTGGCCGTCGTTTTACAACGTCGTGACTGGGAAAACCCTGGCGTTACCC
AACTTAATCGCCTTGCAGCACATCCCCCTTTCGCCAGCTGGCGTAATAGCGAAGAGGCCCGCACCGATCG
CCCTTCCCAACAGTTGCGCAGCCTGAATGGCGAATGACGCCTGATGCGGTATTTTCTCCTTACGCATCTG
TGCGGTATTTCACACCGCATATGGTGCACTCTCAGTACAATCTGCTCTGATGCCGCATAGGGTCTCTCGC
TTGAGACGATATCTGACACGGTTATCCACAGAATCAGGGGATAACGCAGGAAAGAACATGTGAGCAAAAG
GCCAGCAAAAGGCCAGGAACCGTAAAAAGGCCGCGTTGCTGGCGTTTTTCCATAGGCTCCGCCCCCCTGA
CGAGCATCACAAAAATCGACGCTCAAGTCAGAGGTGGCGAAACCCGACAGGACTATAAAGATACCAGGCG
TTTCCCCCTGGAAGCTCCCTCGTGCGCTCTCCTGTTCCGACCCTGCCGCTTACCGGATACCTGTCCGCCT
TTCTCCCTTCGGGAAGCGTGGCGCTTTCTCATAGCTCACGCTGTAGGTATCTCAGTTCGGTGTAGGTCGT
TCGCTCCAAGCTGGGCTGTGTGCACGAACCCCCCGTTCAGCCCGACCGCTGCGCCTTATCCGGTAACTAT
CGTCTTGAGTCCAACCCGGTAAGACACGACTTATCGCCACTGGCAGCAGCCACTGGTAACAGGATTAGCA
GAGCGAGGTATGTAGGCGGTGCTACAGAGTTCTTGAAGTGGTGGCCTAACTACGGCTACACTAGAAGAAC
AGTATTTGGTATCTGCGCTCTGCTGAAGCCAGTTACCTTCGGAAAAAGAGTTGGTAGCTCTTGATCCGGC
AAACAAACCACCGCTGGTAGCGGTGGTTTTTTTGTTTGCAAGCAGCAGATTACGCGCAGAAAAAAAGGAT
CTCAAGAAGATCCTTTGATCTTTTCTACGGGGTCTGACGCTCAGTGGAACGAAAACTCACGTTAAGGGAT
TTTGGTCATGAGATTATCAAAAAGGATCTTCACCTAGATCCTTTTGTGATGATCGGCACGTAAGAGGTTC
CAACTTTCACCATAATGAAATAAGATCACTACCGGGCGTATTTTTTGAGTTATCGAGATTTTCAGGAGCT
AAGGAAGCTAAAATGAGCCATATTCAACGGGAAACGTCTTGCTCAAGGCCGCGATTAAATTCCAACATGG
ATGCTGATTTATATGGGTATAAATGGGCTCGCGATAATGTCGGGCAATCAGGTGCGACAATCTACCGATT
GTATGGGAAGCCCGATGCGCCAGAGTTGTTTCTGAAACATGGCAAAGGTAGCGTTGCCAATGATGTTACA
GATGAGATGGTCAGACTAAACTGGCTGACGGAATTTATGCCTCTTCCGACCATCAAGCATTTTATCCGTA
CTCCTGATGATGCATGGTTACTCACCACTGCGATCCCAGGGAAAACAGCATTCCAGGTATTAGAAGAATA
TCCTGATTCAGGTGAAAATATTGTTGATGCGCTGGCAGTGTTCCTGCGCCGGTTGCATTCGATTCCTGTT
TGTAATTGTCCTTTTAACAGCGATCGCGTATTTCGACTCGCTCAGGCGCAATCACGAATGAATAACGGTT
TGGTTGATGCGAGTGATTTTGATGACGAGCGTAATGGCTGGCCTGTTGAACAAGTCTGGAAAGAAATGCA
TAAACTTTTGCCATTCTCACCGGATTCAGTAGTCACTCATGGTGATTTCTCACTTGATAACCTTATTTTT
GACGAGGGGAAATTAATAGGTTGTATTGATGTTGGACGAGTCGGAATCGCAGACCGATACCAGGATCTTG
CCATCCTATGGAACTGCCTCGGTGAGTTTTCTCCTTCATTACAGAAACGGCTTTTTCAAAAATATGGTAT
TGATAATCCTGATATGAATAAATTGCAGTTTCATTTGATGCTCGATGAGTTTTTCTGATTTTTTTTAAGG
CAGTTATTGGTGCCCTTAAACGCCTGGTTGCTACGCCTGAATAAGTGATAATAAGCGGATGAATGGCAGA
AATTCGATGATAAGCTGTCAAACATGATGT
[60 nt withheld, positions 2752-2811]
Features (pLannotate 1.2.2; 11 found; start..end, strand, type, name):
    432..479     +  promoter       EM7 promoter: synthetic bacterial promoter&nbsp
    533..551     +  promoter       SP6 promoter: promoter for bacteriophage SP6 RNA polymerase
    558..614     -  misc_feature   MCS: pUC18/19 multiple cloning site
    617..635     -  promoter       T7 promoter: promoter for bacteriophage T7 RNA polymerase
    638..795     +  CDS            lacZα (fragment): LacZα fragment of β-galactosidase; lacZ fragment
    801..891     -  misc_feature   bom (fragment): basis of mobility region from pBR322
   1018..1606    -  rep_origin     ori: high-copy-number ColE1/pMB1/pBR322/pUC origin of replication
   1721..1823    +  promoter       cat promoter: promoter of the E. coli cat gene encoding chloramphenicol acetyltransferase
   1824..2637    +  CDS            KanR (fragment): aminoglycoside phosphotransferase; aph(3')-Ia; confers resistance to kanamycin in bacteria or G418 (Geneticin®) in eukaryotes
   2725..2742    -  promoter       tet promoter (fragment): E. coli promoter for tetracycline efflux protein gene
   2753..397     +  rep_origin     f1 ori (across the origin) (sequence partly withheld): f1 bacteriophage origin of replication; arrow indicates direction of (+) strand synthesis
