[The description below was written by a language model from this plasmid's Addgene catalogue record and pLannotate feature annotations shown in this document.]
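Description:
AlphaE is an empty destination backbone for modular, GoldenBraid 2.0-style DNA assembly, built on a self-made ColE1-derived plasmid. It is described as a new vector that expands the set of Alpha-level acceptors in that system. It replicates at high copy in E. coli from a ColE1/pUC-type origin, next to a fragment of the pBR322 bom region, and is selected with kanamycin through an aph(3')-Ia aminoglycoside phosphotransferase gene annotated as lying downstream of a cat promoter. An f1 bacteriophage origin is also present, along with a short tet promoter fragment that is probably a backbone remnant. The catalogue lists the backbone as 2,330 bp, whereas both the depositor sequence and the sequencing-verified record are 2,811 nt. The two records carry the same eleven features in the same order and differ only in their start coordinate.

The cloning site is a small bacterial cassette with an EM7 synthetic promoter, an SP6 promoter, a pUC18/19-type multiple cloning site, an opposing T7 promoter and a lacZα fragment. In vectors of this kind, such a cassette usually acts as a placeholder that is displaced on assembly and allows blue/white screening, although the record does not say so. The plasmid carries no eukaryotic promoter, reporter or gene of interest, so its listing under mammalian, insect and bacterial expression reflects what users assemble into it. According to the depositor, any unit or units assembled in AlphaE can be released with BsmBI and moved into Omega-level vectors, which allows iterative stacking of transcriptional units. The associated work uses this approach to build multiplex luciferase reporter plasmids that monitor up to six cellular signalling pathways at once.
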