Addgene plasmid #124527: AlphaE
Purpose: (Empty Backbone) pColE1_AlphaE
Depositing lab: Koen Venken. Depositing organization: Baylor College of Medicine. Publication: Rapid and Efficient Synthetic Assembly of Multiplex Luciferase Reporter Plasmids for the Simultaneous Monitoring of Up to Six Cellular Signaling Pathways. Sarrion-Perdigones A, Gonzalez Y, Venken KJT. Curr Protoc Mol Biol. 2020 Jun;131(1):e121. doi: 10.1002/cpmb.121. PubMed 32539183.
Backbone
  Vector backbone: ColE1 derived
  Backbone manufacturer: Venken Lab, self made
  Backbone size (bp): 2330
  Vector type: Mammalian Expression, Bacterial Expression, Insect Expression, Synthetic Biology
Growth in bacteria
  Bacterial resistance: Kanamycin, 50 μg/mL
  Growth temperature: 37°C
  Growth strain: DH5alpha
  Copy number: High Copy
Gene/Insert
  Cloning method: Restriction Enzyme
  Sequencing primers: 5′ aat gag ctg att taa caa aaa ttt aac gcg; 3′ ctt ttt acg gtt cct ggc ctt ttg
Terms and licenses: Academic/Nonprofit Terms; Industry Terms: Not Available to Industry
Depositor comments: This is a new GB2.0-type vector, that expands the Alpha level. Any assembled unit(s) can be released with BsmBI for further cloning into Omega level vectors.
How to cite: AlphaE was a gift from Koen Venken (Addgene plasmid # 124527 ; http://n2t.net/addgene:124527 ; RRID:Addgene_124527)
